Addgene plasmid #46507: pGEX Socs4-SH2
Depositing lab: Bruce Mayer. Depositing organization: University of Connecticut Health Center. Publication: High-throughput phosphotyrosine profiling using SH2 domains. Machida K, Thompson CM, Dierck K, Jablonowski K, Karkkainen S, Liu B, Zhang H, Nash PD, Newman DK, Nollau P, Pawson T, Renkema GH, Saksela K, Schiller MR, Shin DG, Mayer BJ. Mol Cell. 2007 Jun 22;26(6):899-915. 10.1016/j.molcel.2007.05.031 PubMed 17588523.
Backbone
  Vector backbone: pGEX6P1
  Backbone manufacturer: GE Healthcare Biosciences
  Backbone size w/o insert (bp): 4900
  Vector type: Bacterial Expression
Growth in bacteria
  Bacterial resistance: Ampicillin, 100 μg/mL
  Growth temperature: 37°C
  Growth strain: DH5alpha
  Copy number: Low Copy
Gene/Insert
  Gene/Insert name: Socs4 (alt names: SOCS6; CIS4; SSI4; SOCS4; STAI4; STATI4; HSPC060; SOCS6)
  Species: H. sapiens (human)
  Insert size (bp): 382
  Mutation: contains amino acids 376-498
  Entrez Gene: SOCS6 (a.k.a. CIS-4, CIS4, HSPC060, SOCS-4, SOCS-6, SOCS4, SSI4, STAI4, STATI4)
  Promoter: Tac
  Tag / fusion protein: GST (N terminal on backbone); PreScission (N terminal on backbone)
  Cloning method: Restriction Enzyme; 5′ cloning site BamHI (not destroyed); 3′ cloning site EcoRI (not destroyed)
  Sequencing primers: 5′ pGEX-5; 3′ pGEX-3
Terms and licenses: Academic/Nonprofit Terms; Industry Terms: Not Available to Industry
Depositor comments: The molecular weight of the GST fusion protein is approximately 38.7 kDa
How to cite: pGEX Socs4-SH2 was a gift from Bruce Mayer (Addgene plasmid # 46507 ; http://n2t.net/addgene:46507 ; RRID:Addgene_46507)
