[The description below was written by a language model from this plasmid's Addgene catalogue record and pLannotate feature annotations shown in this document.]
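Description:
pGEX Socs4-SH2 is a bacterial expression plasmid built on the pGEX6P1 backbone for producing the SH2 domain of a SOCS family protein as a glutathione S-transferase fusion in E. coli. It replicates from a ColE1/pMB1-type origin and is selected with ampicillin through the β-lactamase gene. The catalogue lists it as low copy, while the automated annotation describes the origin generically as high-copy and detects only a fragment of rop.

The insert is a roughly 380 bp fragment encoding amino acids 376–498, cloned between BamHI and EcoRI sites that both remain intact. It lies downstream of, and in frame with, the Schistosoma japonicum GST coding sequence. A PreScission protease recognition site from the backbone lies between GST and the insert, so the tag can be cleaved off after purification. Transcription is driven by the tac promoter with an adjacent lac operator. The plasmid also carries lacI under the lacIq promoter, which keeps expression repressed until it is induced with IPTG. The depositor gives the fusion protein a mass of about 38.7 kDa.

The identity of the insert needs care. The name uses Socs4, but the linked gene entry is SOCS6, for which SOCS4 is an older alias. The catalogue gives the species as human, whereas the feature annotation's best match was the mouse Socs6 protein. This may simply reflect high sequence conservation, and the record does not resolve it.

Judging from the title of the associated publication, the purified GST-SH2 domain was intended as a probe for high-throughput phosphotyrosine profiling, in which SH2 domains are used to detect tyrosine-phosphorylated binding sites.
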