Features (pLannotate 1.2.2; 17 found; start..end, strand, type, name):
      6..107     -  CDS            yciV (fragment): RNAAM_ECOLI - Also known as trpH From Escherichia coli (strain K12).
    183..211     +  promoter       tac promoter: strong E. coli promoter; hybrid between the trp and lac UV5 promoters
    219..235     +  protein_bind   lac operator: The lac repressor binds to the lac operator to inhibit transcription in E. coli. This inhibition can be relieved by adding lactose or isopropyl-β-D-thiogalactopyranoside (IPTG). lac repressor encoded by lacI
    258..911     +  CDS            GST26_SCHJA: Experimental evidence at protein level: Swiss-Prot protein existence level 1. GST isoenzymes appear to play a central role in the parasite detoxification system. Other functions are also suspected including a role in increasing the solubility of haematin in the parasite gut. From Schistosoma japonicum (Blood fluke).
    951..1319    +  CDS            Socs6 (fragment): SOCS6_MOUSE - Also known as Cis4, Cish4, Socs4. Experimental evidence at protein level: Swiss-Prot protein existence level 1. SOCS family proteins form part of a classical negative feedback system that regulates cytokine signal transduction. May be a substrate recognition component of a SCF-like ECS (Elongin BC-CUL2/5- SOCS-box protein) E3 ubiquitin-protein ligase complex which mediates the ubiquitination and subsequent proteasomal degradation of target proteins. Regulates KIT degradation by ubiquitination of the tyrosine- phosphorylated receptor (By similarity). From Mus musculus (Mouse).
   1359..1398    +  CDS            rop (fragment): Rop protein, which maintains plasmids at low copy number; rop
   1500..1540    +  misc_feature   bom (fragment): basis of mobility region from pBR322
   1645..1749    +  promoter       AmpR promoter: bla
   1750..2610    +  CDS            AmpR: β-lactamase; bla; confers resistance to ampicillin, carbenicillin, and related antibiotics
   2781..3369    +  rep_origin     ori: high-copy-number ColE1/pMB1/pBR322/pUC origin of replication
   3555..3606    -  misc_feature   bom (fragment): basis of mobility region from pBR322
   3613..3690    +  promoter       lacIq promoter: lacI (mutant); In the lacIq allele, a single base change in the promoter boosts expression of the lacI gene about 10-fold.
   3691..4773    +  CDS            lacI: lac repressor; lacI; The lac repressor binds to the lac operator to inhibit transcription in E. coli. This inhibition can be relieved by adding lactose or isopropyl-β-D-thiogalactopyranoside (IPTG).
   4786..4807    +  protein_bind   CAP binding site: CAP binding activates transcription in the presence of cAMP. E. coli catabolite activator protein
   4822..4852    +  promoter       lac promoter: promoter for the E. coli lac operon
   4860..4876    +  protein_bind   lac operator: The lac repressor binds to the lac operator to inhibit transcription in E. coli. This inhibition can be relieved by adding lactose or isopropyl-β-D-thiogalactopyranoside (IPTG). lac repressor encoded by lacI
   4896..5069    +  CDS            lacZα: LacZα fragment of β-galactosidase; lacZ fragment
>Addgene plasmid #46507 | pGEX Socs4-SH2 | depositor full sequence | sequence record 65734 | Full Sequence
ACGTTATCGACTGCACGGTGCACCAATGCTTCTGGCGTCAGGCAGCCATCGGAAGCTGTGGTATGGCTGT
GCAGGTCGTAAATCACTGCATAATTCGTGTCGCTCAAGGCGCACTCCCGTTCTGGATAATGTTTTTTGCG
CCGACATCATAACGGTTCTGGCAAATATTCTGAAATGAGCTGTTGACAATTAATCATCGGCTCGTATAAT
GTGTGGAATTGTGAGCGGATAACAATTTCACACAGGAAACAGTATTCATGTCCCCTATACTAGGTTATTG
GAAAATTAAGGGCCTTGTGCAACCCACTCGACTTCTTTTGGAATATCTTGAAGAAAAATATGAAGAGCAT
TTGTATGAGCGCGATGAAGGTGATAAATGGCGAAACAAAAAGTTTGAATTGGGTTTGGAGTTTCCCAATC
TTCCTTATTATATTGATGGTGATGTTAAATTAACACAGTCTATGGCCATCATACGTTATATAGCTGACAA
GCACAACATGTTGGGTGGTTGTCCAAAAGAGCGTGCAGAGATTTCAATGCTTGAAGGAGCGGTTTTGGAT
ATTAGATACGGTGTTTCGAGAATTGCATATAGTAAAGACTTTGAAACTCTCAAAGTTGATTTTCTTAGCA
AGCTACCTGAAATGCTGAAAATGTTCGAAGATCGTTTATGTCATAAAACATATTTAAATGGTGATCATGT
AACCCATCCTGACTTCATGTTGTATGACGCTCTTGATGTTGTTTTATACATGGACCCAATGTGCCTGGAT
GCGTTCCCAAAATTAGTTTGTTTTAAAAAACGTATTGAAGCTATCCCACAAATTGATAAGTACTTGAAAT
CCAGCAAGTATATAGCATGGCCTTTGCAGGGCTGGCAAGCCACGTTTGGTGGTGGCGACCATCCTCCAAA
ATCGGATCTGGAAGTTCTGTTCCAGGGGCCCCTGGGATCCCTGAAAAAACTTGCAAAGCAAGGATGGTAC
TGGGGACCAATCACACGTTGGGAGGCAGAAGGGAAGCTAGCAAACGTGCCAGATGGTTCTTTTCTTGTTC
GGGACAGTTCTGACGACCGTTACCTTTTAAGCTTGAGCTTTCGCTCCCATGGTAAAACACTTCACACTAG
AATTGAGCACTCAAATGGTAGGTTTAGCTTTTATGAACAGCCAGATGTGGAAGGACATACGTCCATAGTT
GATCTAATTGAGCATTCAATCAGGGACTCTGAAAATGGAGCTTTTTGTTATTCAAGGTCTCGGCTGCCTG
GATCTGCAACTTACCCCGTCAGACTGACCAACCCAGTGTCCCGGTTCATGCAGGTGCGCGGAATTCTATG
AGCGGCCGCATCGTGACTGACTGACGATCTGCCTCGCGCGTTTCGGTGATGACGGTGAAAACCTCTGACA
CATGCAGCTCCCGGAGACGGTCACAGCTTGTCTGTAAGCGGATGCCGGGAGCAGACAAGCCCGTCAGGGC
GCGTCAGCGGGTGTTGGCGGGTGTCGGGGCGCAGCCATGACCCAGTCACGTAGCGATAGCGGAGTGTATA
ATTCTTGAAGACGAAAGGGCCTCGTGATACGCCTATTTTTATAGGTTAATGTCATGATAATAATGGTTTC
TTAGACGTCAGGTGGCACTTTTCGGGGAAATGTGCGCGGAACCCCTATTTGTTTATTTTTCTAAATACAT
TCAAATATGTATCCGCTCATGAGACAATAACCCTGATAAATGCTTCAATAATATTGAAAAAGGAAGAGTA
TGAGTATTCAACATTTCCGTGTCGCCCTTATTCCCTTTTTTGCGGCATTTTGCCTTCCTGTTTTTGCTCA
CCCAGAAACGCTGGTGAAAGTAAAAGATGCTGAAGATCAGTTGGGTGCACGAGTGGGTTACATCGAACTG
GATCTCAACAGCGGTAAGATCCTTGAGAGTTTTCGCCCCGAAGAACGTTTTCCAATGATGAGCACTTTTA
AAGTTCTGCTATGTGGCGCGGTATTATCCCGTGTTGACGCCGGGCAAGAGCAACTCGGTCGCCGCATACA
CTATTCTCAGAATGACTTGGTTGAGTACTCACCAGTCACAGAAAAGCATCTTACGGATGGCATGACAGTA
AGAGAATTATGCAGTGCTGCCATAACCATGAGTGATAACACTGCGGCCAACTTACTTCTGACAACGATCG
GAGGACCGAAGGAGCTAACCGCTTTTTTGCACAACATGGGGGATCATGTAACTCGCCTTGATCGTTGGGA
ACCGGAGCTGAATGAAGCCATACCAAACGACGAGCGTGACACCACGATGCCTGCAGCAATGGCAACAACG
TTGCGCAAACTATTAACTGGCGAACTACTTACTCTAGCTTCCCGGCAACAATTAATAGACTGGATGGAGG
CGGATAAAGTTGCAGGACCACTTCTGCGCTCGGCCCTTCCGGCTGGCTGGTTTATTGCTGATAAATCTGG
AGCCGGTGAGCGTGGGTCTCGCGGTATCATTGCAGCACTGGGGCCAGATGGTAAGCCCTCCCGTATCGTA
GTTATCTACACGACGGGGAGTCAGGCAACTATGGATGAACGAAATAGACAGATCGCTGAGATAGGTGCCT
CACTGATTAAGCATTGGTAACTGTCAGACCAAGTTTACTCATATATACTTTAGATTGATTTAAAACTTCA
TTTTTAATTTAAAAGGATCTAGGTGAAGATCCTTTTTGATAATCTCATGACCAAAATCCCTTAACGTGAG
TTTTCGTTCCACTGAGCGTCAGACCCCGTAGAAAAGATCAAAGGATCTTCTTGAGATCCTTTTTTTCTGC
GCGTAATCTGCTGCTTGCAAACAAAAAAACCACCGCTACCAGCGGTGGTTTGTTTGCCGGATCAAGAGCT
ACCAACTCTTTTTCCGAAGGTAACTGGCTTCAGCAGAGCGCAGATACCAAATACTGTCCTTCTAGTGTAG
CCGTAGTTAGGCCACCACTTCAAGAACTCTGTAGCACCGCCTACATACCTCGCTCTGCTAATCCTGTTAC
CAGTGGCTGCTGCCAGTGGCGATAAGTCGTGTCTTACCGGGTTGGACTCAAGACGATAGTTACCGGATAA
GGCGCAGCGGTCGGGCTGAACGGGGGGTTCGTGCACACAGCCCAGCTTGGAGCGAACGACCTACACCGAA
CTGAGATACCTACAGCGTGAGCTATGAGAAAGCGCCACGCTTCCCGAAGGGAGAAAGGCGGACAGGTATC
CGGTAAGCGGCAGGGTCGGAACAGGAGAGCGCACGAGGGAGCTTCCAGGGGGAAACGCCTGGTATCTTTA
TAGTCCTGTCGGGTTTCGCCACCTCTGACTTGAGCGTCGATTTTTGTGATGCTCGTCAGGGGGGCGGAGC
CTATGGAAAAACGCCAGCAACGCGGCCTTTTTACGGTTCCTGGCCTTTTGCTGGCCTTTTGCTCACATGT
TCTTTCCTGCGTTATCCCCTGATTCTGTGGATAACCGTATTACCGCCTTTGAGTGAGCTGATACCGCTCG
CCGCAGCCGAACGACCGAGCGCAGCGAGTCAGTGAGCGAGGAAGCGGAAGAGCGCCTGATGCGGTATTTT
CTCCTTACGCATCTGTGCGGTATTTCACACCGCATAAATTCCGACACCATCGAATGGTGCAAAACCTTTC
GCGGTATGGCATGATAGCGCCCGGAAGAGAGTCAATTCAGGGTGGTGAATGTGAAACCAGTAACGTTATA
CGATGTCGCAGAGTATGCCGGTGTCTCTTATCAGACCGTTTCCCGCGTGGTGAACCAGGCCAGCCACGTT
TCTGCGAAAACGCGGGAAAAAGTGGAAGCGGCGATGGCGGAGCTGAATTACATTCCCAACCGCGTGGCAC
AACAACTGGCGGGCAAACAGTCGTTGCTGATTGGCGTTGCCACCTCCAGTCTGGCCCTGCACGCGCCGTC
GCAAATTGTCGCGGCGATTAAATCTCGCGCCGATCAACTGGGTGCCAGCGTGGTGGTGTCGATGGTAGAA
CGAAGCGGCGTCGAAGCCTGTAAAGCGGCGGTGCACAATCTTCTCGCGCAACGCGTCAGTGGGCTGATCA
TTAACTATCCGCTGGATGACCAGGATGCCATTGCTGTGGAAGCTGCCTGCACTAATGTTCCGGCGTTATT
TCTTGATGTCTCTGACCAGACACCCATCAACAGTATTATTTTCTCCCATGAAGACGGTACGCGACTGGGC
GTGGAGCATCTGGTCGCATTGGGTCACCAGCAAATCGCGCTGTTAGCGGGCCCATTAAGTTCTGTCTCGG
CGCGTCTGCGTCTGGCTGGCTGGCATAAATATCTCACTCGCAATCAAATTCAGCCGATAGCGGAACGGGA
AGGCGACTGGAGTGCCATGTCCGGTTTTCAACAAACCATGCAAATGCTGAATGAGGGCATCGTTCCCACT
GCGATGCTGGTTGCCAACGATCAGATGGCGCTGGGCGCAATGCGCGCCATTACCGAGTCCGGGCTGCGCG
TTGGTGCGGATATCTCGGTAGTGGGATACGACGATACCGAAGACAGCTCATGTTATATCCCGCCGTCAAC
CACCATCAAACAGGATTTTCGCCTGCTGGGGCAAACCAGCGTGGACCGCTTGCTGCAACTCTCTCAGGGC
CAGGCGGTGAAGGGCAATCAGCTGTTGCCCGTCTCACTGGTGAAAAGAAAAACCACCCTGGCGCCCAATA
CGCAAACCGCCTCTCCCCGCGCGTTGGCCGATTCATTAATGCAGCTGGCACGACAGGTTTCCCGACTGGA
AAGCGGGCAGTGAGCGCAACGCAATTAATGTGAGTTAGCTCACTCATTAGGCACCCCAGGCTTTACACTT
TATGCTTCCGGCTCGTATGTTGTGTGGAATTGTGAGCGGATAACAATTTCACACAGGAAACAGCTATGAC
CATGATTACGGATTCACTGGCCGTCGTTTTACAACGTCGTGACTGGGAAAACCCTGGCGTTACCCAACTT
AATCGCCTTGCAGCACATCCCCCTTTCGCCAGCTGGCGTAATAGCGAAGAGGCCCGCACCGATCGCCCTT
CCCAACAGTTGCGCAGCCTGAATGGCGAATGGCGCTTTGCCTGGTTTCCGGCACCAGAAGCGGTGCCGGA
AAGCTGGCTGGAGTGCGATCTTCCTGAGGCCGATACTGTCGTCGTCCCCTCAAACTGGCAGATGCACGGT
TACGATGCGCCCATCTACACCAACGTAACCTATCCCATTACGGTCAATCCGCCGTTTGTTCCCACGGAGA
ATCCGACGGGTTGTTACTCGCTCACATTTAATGTTGATGAAAGCTGGCTACAGGAAGGCCAGACGCGAAT
TATTTTTGATGGCGTTGGAATT
