>Addgene plasmid #46507 | pGEX Socs4-SH2 | depositor partial sequence | sequence record 65735 | Insert sequence
GGATCCCTGAAAAAACTTGCAAAGCAAGGATGGTACTGGGGACCAATCACACGTTGGGAGGCAGAAGGGA
AGCTAGCAAACGTGCCAGATGGTTCTTTTCTTGTTCGGGACAGTTCTGACGACCGTTACCTTTTAAGCTT
GAGCTTTCGCTCCCATGGTAAAACACTTCACACTAGAATTGAGCACTCAAATGGTAGGTTTAGCTTTTAT
GAACAGCCAGATGTGGAAGGACATACGTCCATAGTTGATCTAATTGAGCATTCAATCAGGGACTCTGAAA
ATGGAGCTTTTTGTTATTCAAGGTCTCGGCTGCCTGGATCTGCAACTTACCCCGTCAGACTGACCAACCC
AGTGTCCCGGTTCATGCAGGTGCGCGGAATTC
