>Addgene plasmid #46507 | pGEX Socs4-SH2 | addgene partial sequence | sequence record 66990 | pGEX5
CATCTCAATCGGATCTGGAAGTTCTGTTCCAGGGGCCCCTGGGATCCCTGAAAAAACTTGCAAAGCAAGG
ATGGTACTGGGGACCAATCACACGTTGGGAGGCAGAAGGGAAGCTAGCAAACGTGCCAGATGGTTCTTTT
CTTGTTCGGGACAGTTCTGACGACCGTTACCTTTTAAGCTTGAGCTTTCGCTCCCATGGTAAAACACTTC
ACACTAGAATTGAGCACTCAAATGGTAGGTTTAGCTTTTATGAACAGCCAGATGTGGAAGGACATACGTC
CATAGTTGATCTAATTGAGCATTCAATCAGGGACTCTGAAAATGGAGCTTTTTAGGCGGCCGCATCGTGA
CTGACTGACGATCTGCCTCGCGCGTTTCGGTGATGACGGTGAAAACCTCTGACACATGCAGCTCCCGGAG
ACGGTCACAGCTTGTCTGTAAGCGGATGCCGGGAGCAGACAAGCCCGTCAGGGCGCGTCAGCGGGTGTTG
GCGGGTGTCGGGGCGCAGCCATGACCCAGTCACGTAGCGATAGCGGAGTGTATAATTCTTGAAGACGAAA
GGGCCTCGTGATACGCCTATTTTTATAGGTTAATGTCATGATAATAATGGTTTCTTAGACGTCAGGTGGC
ACTTTTCGGGGAAATGTGCGCGGAACCCCTATTTGTTTATTTTTCTAAATACATTCAAATATGTATCCGC
TCATGAGACAATAACCCTGATAAATGCTTCAATAATATTGAAAAAGGAAGAGTATGAGTATTCAACATTT
CCGTGTCGCCCTTATTCCCTTTTTTGCGGCATTTTGCCTTCCTGTTTTTGCTCACCCAGAAACGCTGGTG
AAAGTAAAAGATGCTGAA
